>Addgene plasmid #141350 | pVAX-Help-SIINFEKL | depositor full sequence | sequence record 276230 | pVAX-Help-SIINFEKL sequence 3303 bps
GCGGCCTTTTTACGGTTCCTGGCCTTTTGCTGGCCTTTTGCTCACATGTTCTTGCTGCTTCGCGATGTAC
GGGCCAGATATACGCGTTGACATTGATTATTGACTAGTTATTAATAGTAATCAATTACGGGGTCATTAGT
TCATAGCCCATATATGGAGTTCCGCGTTACATAACTTACGGTAAATGGCCCGCCTGGCTGACCGCCCAAC
GACCCCCGCCCATTGACGTCAATAATGACGTATGTTCCCATAGTAACGCCAATAGGGACTTTCCATTGAC
GTCAATGGGTGGAGTATTTACGGTAAACTGCCCACTTGGCAGTACATCAAGTGTATCATATGCCAAGTAC
GCCCCCTATTGACGTCAATGACGGTAAATGGCCCGCCTGGCATTATGCCCAGTACATGACCTTATGGGAC
TTTCCTACTTGGCAGTACATCTACGTATTAGTCATCGCTATTACCATGGTGATGCGGTTTTGGCAGTACA
TCAATGGGCGTGGATAGCGGTTTGACTCACGGGGATTTCCAAGTCTCCACCCCATTGACGTCAATGGGAG
TTTGTTTTGGCACCAAAATCAACGGGACTTTCCAAAATGTCGTAACAACTCCGCCCCATTGACGCAAATG
GGCGGTAGGCGTGTACGGTGGGAGGTCTATATAAGCAGAGCTCTCTGGCTAACTAGAGAACCCACTGCTT
ACTGGCTTATCGAAATTAATACGACTCACTATAGGGAGACCCAAGCTGGCTAGCGTTTAAACTTAAGCTT
GCCACCATGACTAGTGCCACCGGCAGCCGGACCAGCCTGCTGCTGGCCTTTGGCCTGCTGTGCCTGCCCT
GGCTGCAGGAAGGCTCTGCCACTAGTGGATCCGGCCCTGGCCCCGGACCCGGCTTCAACAACTTCACCGT
GTCCTTTTGGCTGCGGGTGCCCAAGGTGTCCGCCAGCCACCTGGAAGGACCAGGACCTGGACCAGGCGCC
AAGTTTGTGGCCGCCTGGACCCTGAAGGCCGCTGCTGGACCAGGTCCTGGGCCCGGCGCCTGGCTGGAAG
CCCAGGAAGAGGAAGAAGTCGGCTTCGGGCCTGGGCCTGGACCTGGCGAGCAGCTGGAGAGCATCATCAA
CTTCGAGAAGCTGAAGGACGAACTGTAATCTAGAGGGCCCGTTTAAACCCGCTGATCAGCCTCGACTGTG
CCTTCTAGTTGCCAGCCATCTGTTGTTTGCCCCTCCCCCGTGCCTTCCTTGACCCTGGAAGGTGCCACTC
CCACTGTCCTTTCCTAATAAAATGAGGAAATTGCATCGCATTGTCTGAGTAGGTGTCATTCTATTCTGGG
GGGTGGGGTGGGGCAGGACAGCAAGGGGGAGGATTGGGAAGACAATAGCAGGCATGCTGGGGATGCGGTG
GGCTCTATGGCTTCTACTGGGCGGTTTTATGGACAGCAAGCGAACCGGAATTGCCAGCTGGGGCGCCCTC
TGGTAAGGTTGGGAAGCCCTGCAAAGTAAACTGGATGGCTTTCTCGCCGCCAAGGATCTGATGGCGCAGG
GGATCAAGCTCTGATCAAGAGACAGGATGAGGATCGTTTCGCATGATTGAACAAGATGGATTGCACGCAG
GTTCTCCGGCCGCTTGGGTGGAGAGGCTATTCGGCTATGACTGGGCACAACAGACAATCGGCTGCTCTGA
TGCCGCCGTGTTCCGGCTGTCAGCGCAGGGGCGCCCGGTTCTTTTTGTCAAGACCGACCTGTCCGGTGCC
CTGAATGAACTGCAAGACGAGGCAGCGCGGCTATCGTGGCTGGCCACGACGGGCGTTCCTTGCGCAGCTG
TGCTCGACGTTGTCACTGAAGCGGGAAGGGACTGGCTGCTATTGGGCGAAGTGCCGGGGCAGGATCTCCT
GTCATCTCACCTTGCTCCTGCCGAGAAAGTATCCATCATGGCTGATGCAATGCGGCGGCTGCATACGCTT
GATCCGGCTACCTGCCCATTCGACCACCAAGCGAAACATCGCATCGAGCGAGCACGTACTCGGATGGAAG
CCGGTCTTGTCGATCAGGATGATCTGGACGAAGAGCATCAGGGGCTCGCGCCAGCCGAACTGTTCGCCAG
GCTCAAGGCGAGCATGCCCGACGGCGAGGATCTCGTCGTGACCCATGGCGATGCCTGCTTGCCGAATATC
ATGGTGGAAAATGGCCGCTTTTCTGGATTCATCGACTGTGGCCGGCTGGGTGTGGCGGACCGCTATCAGG
ACATAGCGTTGGCTACCCGTGATATTGCTGAAGAGCTTGGCGGCGAATGGGCTGACCGCTTCCTCGTGCT
TTACGGTATCGCCGCTCCCGATTCGCAGCGCATCGCCTTCTATCGCCTTCTTGACGAGTTCTTCTGAATT
ATTAACGCTTACAATTTCCTGATGCGGTATTTTCTCCTTACGCATCTGTGCGGTATTTCACACCGCATAC
AGGTGGCACTTTTCGGGGAAATGTGCGCGGAACCCCTATTTGTTTATTTTTCTAAATACATTCAAATATG
TATCCGCTCATGAGACAATAACCCTGATAAATGCTTCAATAATAGCACGTGCTAAAACTTCATTTTTAAT
TTAAAAGGATCTAGGTGAAGATCCTTTTTGATAATCTCATGACCAAAATCCCTTAACGTGAGTTTTCGTT
CCACTGAGCGTCAGACCCCGTAGAAAAGATCAAAGGATCTTCTTGAGATCCTTTTTTTCTGCGCGTAATC
TGCTGCTTGCAAACAAAAAAACCACCGCTACCAGCGGTGGTTTGTTTGCCGGATCAAGAGCTACCAACTC
TTTTTCCGAAGGTAACTGGCTTCAGCAGAGCGCAGATACCAAATACTGTCCTTCTAGTGTAGCCGTAGTT
AGGCCACCACTTCAAGAACTCTGTAGCACCGCCTACATACCTCGCTCTGCTAATCCTGTTACCAGTGGCT
GCTGCCAGTGGCGATAAGTCGTGTCTTACCGGGTTGGACTCAAGACGATAGTTACCGGATAAGGCGCAGC
GGTCGGGCTGAACGGGGGGTTCGTGCACACAGCCCAGCTTGGAGCGAACGACCTACACCGAACTGAGATA
CCTACAGCGTGAGCTATGAGAAAGCGCCACGCTTCCCGAAGGGAGAAAGGCGGACAGGTATCCGGTAAGC
GGCAGGGTCGGAACAGGAGAGCGCACGAGGGAGCTTCCAGGGGGAAACGCCTGGTATCTTTATAGTCCTG
TCGGGTTTCGCCACCTCTGACTTGAGCGTCGATTTTTGTGATGCTCGTCAGGGGGGCGGAGCCTATGGAA
AAACGCCAGCAAC
Features (pLannotate 1.2.2; 10 found; start..end, strand, type, name):
     89..468     +  enhancer       CMV enhancer: human cytomegalovirus immediate early enhancer
    469..672     +  promoter       CMV promoter: human cytomegalovirus (CMV) immediate early promoter
    668..701     +  LTR            5' LTR (truncated) (fragment): truncated 5' long terminal repeat (LTR) from HIV-1
    717..735     +  promoter       T7 promoter: promoter for bacteriophage T7 RNA polymerase
    786..860     +  CDS            GH1 (fragment): SOMA_HUMAN - Experimental evidence at protein level: Swiss-Prot protein existence level 1. Plays an important role in growth control. Its major role in stimulating body growth is to stimulate the liver and other tissues to secrete IGF-1. It stimulates both the differentiation and proliferation of myoblasts. It also stimulates amino acid uptake and protein synthesis in muscle and other tissues. From Homo sapiens (Human).
   1186..1410    +  polyA_signal   bGH poly(A) signal: bovine growth hormone polyadenylation signal
   1583..2377    +  CDS            NeoR/KanR: aminoglycoside phosphotransferase from Tn5; aph(3')-II (or nptII); confers resistance to neomycin, kanamycin, and G418 (Geneticin®)
   2398..2449    -  misc_feature   bom (fragment): basis of mobility region from pBR322
   2476..2564    +  promoter       AmpR promoter (fragment): bla
   2703..3291    +  rep_origin     ori: high-copy-number ColE1/pMB1/pBR322/pUC origin of replication
