>Addgene plasmid #141350 | pVAX-Help-SIINFEKL | addgene full sequence | sequence record 304893 | Addgene NGS Result
GGCTGCTGCCAGTGGCGATAAGTCGTGTCTTACCGGGTTGGACTCAAGACGATAGTTACCGGATAAGGCG
CAGCGGTCGGGCTGAACGGGGGGTTCGTGCACACAGCCCAGCTTGGAGCGAACGACCTACACCGAACTGA
GATACCTACAGCGTGAGCTATGAGAAAGCGCCACGCTTCCCGAAGGGAGAAAGGCGGACAGGTATCCGGT
AAGCGGCAGGGTCGGAACAGGAGAGCGCACGAGGGAGCTTCCAGGGGGAAACGCCTGGTATCTTTATAGT
CCTGTCGGGTTTCGCCACCTCTGACTTGAGCGTCGATTTTTGTGATGCTCGTCAGGGGGGCGGAGCCTAT
GGAAAAACGCCAGCAACGCGGCCTTTTTACGGTTCCTGGCCTTTTGCTGGCCTTTTGCTCACATGTTCTT
GCTGCTTCGCGATGTACGGGCCAGATATACGCGTTGACATTGATTATTGACTAGTTATTAATAGTAATCA
ATTACGGGGTCATTAGTTCATAGCCCATATATGGAGTTCCGCGTTACATAACTTACGGTAAATGGCCCGC
CTGGCTGACCGCCCAACGACCCCCGCCCATTGACGTCAATAATGACGTATGTTCCCATAGTAACGCCAAT
AGGGACTTTCCATTGACGTCAATGGGTGGAGTATTTACGGTAAACTGCCCACTTGGCAGTACATCAAGTG
TATCATATGCCAAGTACGCCCCCTATTGACGTCAATGACGGTAAATGGCCCGCCTGGCATTATGCCCAGT
ACATGACCTTATGGGACTTTCCTACTTGGCAGTACATCTACGTATTAGTCATCGCTATTACCATGGTGAT
GCGGTTTTGGCAGTACATCAATGGGCGTGGATAGCGGTTTGACTCACGGGGATTTCCAAGTCTCCACCCC
ATTGACGTCAATGGGAGTTTGTTTTGGCACCAAAATCAACGGGACTTTCCAAAATGTCGTAACAACTCCG
CCCCATTGACGCAAATGGGCGGTAGGCGTGTACGGTGGGAGGTCTATATAAGCAGAGCTCTCTGGCTAAC
TAGAGAACCCACTGCTTACTGGCTTATCGAAATTAATACGACTCACTATAGGGAGACCCAAGCTGGCTAG
CGTTTAAACTTAAGCTTGCCACCATGACTAGTGCCACCGGCAGCCGGACCAGCCTGCTGCTGGCCTTTGG
CCTGCTGTGCCTGCCCTGGCTGCAGGAAGGCTCTGCCACTAGTGGATCCGGCCCTGGCCCCGGACCCGGC
TTCAACAACTTCACCGTGTCCTTTTGGCTGCGGGTGCCCAAGGTGTCCGCCAGCCACCTGGAAGGACCAG
GACCTGGACCAGGCGCCAAGTTTGTGGCCGCCTGGACCCTGAAGGCCGCTGCTGGACCAGGTCCTGGGCC
CGGCGCCTGGCTGGAAGCCCAGGAAGAGGAAGAAGTCGGCTTCGGGCCTGGGCCTGGACCTGGCGAGCAG
CTGGAGAGCATCATCAACTTCGAGAAGCTGAAGGACGAACTGTAATCTAGAGGGCCCGTTTAAACCCGCT
GATCAGCCTCGACTGTGCCTTCTAGTTGCCAGCCATCTGTTGTTTGCCCCTCCCCCGTGCCTTCCTTGAC
CCTGGAAGGTGCCACTCCCACTGTCCTTTCCTAATAAAATGAGGAAATTGCATCGCATTGTCTGAGTAGG
TGTCATTCTATTCTGGGGGGTGGGGTGGGGCAGGACAGCAAGGGGGAGGATTGGGAAGACAATAGCAGGC
ATGCTGGGGATGCGGTGGGCTCTATGGCTTCTACTGGGCGGTTTTATGGACAGCAAGCGAACCGGAATTG
CCAGCTGGGGCGCCCTCTGGTAAGGTTGGGAAGCCCTGCAAAGTAAACTGGATGGCTTTCTTGCCGCCAA
GGATCTGATGGCGCAGGGGATCAAGCTCTGATCAAGAGACAGGATGAGGATCGTTTCGCATGATTGAACA
AGATGGATTGCACGCAGGTTCTCCGGCCGCTTGGGTGGAGAGGCTATTCGGCTATGACTGGGCACAACAG
ACAATCGGCTGCTCTGATGCCGCCGTGTTCCGGCTGTCAGCGCAGGGGCGCCCGGTTCTTTTTGTCAAGA
CCGACCTGTCCGGTGCCCTGAATGAACTGCAAGACGAGGCAGCGCGGCTATCGTGGCTGGCCACGACGGG
CGTTCCTTGCGCAGCTGTGCTCGACGTTGTCACTGAAGCGGGAAGGGACTGGCTGCTATTGGGCGAAGTG
CCGGGGCAGGATCTCCTGTCATCTCACCTTGCTCCTGCCGAGAAAGTATCCATCATGGCTGATGCAATGC
GGCGGCTGCATACGCTTGATCCGGCTACCTGCCCATTCGACCACCAAGCGAAACATCGCATCGAGCGAGC
ACGTACTCGGATGGAAGCCGGTCTTGTCGATCAGGATGATCTGGACGAAGAGCATCAGGGGCTCGCGCCA
GCCGAACTGTTCGCCAGGCTCAAGGCGAGCATGCCCGACGGCGAGGATCTCGTCGTGACCCATGGCGATG
CCTGCTTGCCGAATATCATGGTGGAAAATGGCCGCTTTTCTGGATTCATCGACTGTGGCCGGCTGGGTGT
GGCGGACCGCTATCAGGACATAGCGTTGGCTACCCGTGATATTGCTGAAGAGCTTGGCGGCGAATGGGCT
GACCGCTTCCTCGTGCTTTACGGTATCGCCGCTCCCGATTCGCAGCGCATCGCCTTCTATCGCCTTCTTG
ACGAGTTCTTCTGAATTATTAACGCTTACAATTTCCTGATGCGGTATTTTCTCCTTACGCATCTGTGCGG
TATTTCACACCGCATCAGGTGGCACTTTTCGGGGAAATGTGCGCGGAACCCCTATTTGTTTATTTTTCTA
AATACATTCAAATATGTATCCGCTCATGAGACAATAACCCTGATAAATGCTTCAATAATAGCACGTGCTA
AAACTTCATTTTTAATTTAAAAGGATCTAGGTGAAGATCCTTTTTGATAATCTCATGACCAAAATCCCTT
AACGTGAGTTTTCGTTCCACTGAGCGTCAGACCCCGTAGAAAAGATCAAAGGATCTTCTTGAGATCCTTT
TTTTCTGCGCGTAATCTGCTGCTTGCAAACAAAAAAACCACCGCTACCAGCGGTGGTTTGTTTGCCGGAT
CAAGAGCTACCAACTCTTTTTCCGAAGGTAACTGGCTTCAGCAGAGCGCAGATACCAAATACTGTTCTTC
TAGTGTAGCCGTAGTTAGGCCACCACTTCAAGAACTCTGTAGCACCGCCTACATACCTCGCTCTGCTAAT
CCTGTTACCAGT
Features (pLannotate 1.2.2; 10 found; start..end, strand, type, name):
    456..835     +  enhancer       CMV enhancer: human cytomegalovirus immediate early enhancer
    836..1039    +  promoter       CMV promoter: human cytomegalovirus (CMV) immediate early promoter
   1035..1068    +  LTR            5' LTR (truncated) (fragment): truncated 5' long terminal repeat (LTR) from HIV-1
   1084..1102    +  promoter       T7 promoter: promoter for bacteriophage T7 RNA polymerase
   1153..1227    +  CDS            GH1 (fragment): SOMA_HUMAN - Experimental evidence at protein level: Swiss-Prot protein existence level 1. Plays an important role in growth control. Its major role in stimulating body growth is to stimulate the liver and other tissues to secrete IGF-1. It stimulates both the differentiation and proliferation of myoblasts. It also stimulates amino acid uptake and protein synthesis in muscle and other tissues. From Homo sapiens (Human).
   1553..1777    +  polyA_signal   bGH poly(A) signal: bovine growth hormone polyadenylation signal
   1950..2744    +  CDS            NeoR/KanR: aminoglycoside phosphotransferase from Tn5; aph(3')-II (or nptII); confers resistance to neomycin, kanamycin, and G418 (Geneticin®)
   2765..2815    -  misc_feature   bom (fragment): basis of mobility region from pBR322
   2842..2930    +  promoter       AmpR promoter (fragment): bla
   3069..355     +  rep_origin     ori (across the origin): high-copy-number ColE1/pMB1/pBR322/pUC origin of replication
