[The description below was written by a language model from this plasmid's Addgene catalogue record and pLannotate feature annotations shown in this document.]
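Description:
pVAX-Help-SIINFEKL is a compact (about 3.3 kb) mammalian expression plasmid built on the pVAX backbone and intended for DNA vaccination. It is propagated in E. coli as a high-copy plasmid through a ColE1/pUC-type origin and selected with kanamycin via the Tn5 aminoglycoside phosphotransferase gene (NeoR/KanR). The catalogue also lists neomycin/G418 as a selectable marker, but the feature table shows no dedicated eukaryotic promoter in front of this gene. Small fragments annotated as a bom site and a partial AmpR promoter appear to be backbone remnants, and the short "truncated HIV-1 5' LTR" hit overlapping the end of the CMV promoter is most likely an automated-annotation artefact rather than a functional viral element.

The payload is a 378 bp synthetic open reading frame, HELP-SIINFEKL-KDEL, inserted by Gibson assembly between the human cytomegalovirus immediate-early enhancer/promoter and the bovine growth hormone polyadenylation signal. A T7 promoter lies just upstream of the insert. According to the record, the insert combines several CD4+ T cell ("help") epitopes with SIINFEKL, the well-known ovalbumin-derived CD8+ T cell epitope widely used as a model antigen in mice. The KDEL in the insert name denotes the standard endoplasmic reticulum retention motif. The annotation also detects a short fragment matching the start of human growth hormone at the 5' end of the coding region, which would be consistent with a secretion signal peptide directing the product into the ER, although the record does not say this explicitly. The identities of the individual helper epitopes are not given. The two sequence records (depositor and sequencing-derived) show the same features in the same arrangement. The construct is used to elicit SIINFEKL-specific T cell responses with CD4+ help by DNA vaccination in mice.
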