Addgene plasmid #141350: pVAX-Help-SIINFEKL
Purpose: DNA vaccination plasmid containing SIINFEKL and several CD4+ T cell epitopes
Depositing lab: Ton Schumacher. Depositing organization: Netherlands Cancer Institute. Publication: A mouse model that is immunologically tolerant to reporter and modifier proteins. Bresser K, Dijkgraaf FE, Pritchard CEJ, Huijbers IJ, Song JY, Rohr JC, Scheeren FA, Schumacher TN. Commun Biol. 2020 May 29;3(1):273. doi: 10.1038/s42003-020-0979-0. PubMed 32472011.
Backbone
  Vector backbone: pVAX
  Backbone size w/o insert (bp): 2900
  Total vector size (bp): 3300
  Vector type: Mammalian Expression
  Selectable markers: Neomycin (select with G418)
Growth in bacteria
  Bacterial resistance: Kanamycin, 50 μg/mL
  Growth temperature: 37°C
  Growth strain: DH5alpha
  Copy number: High Copy
Gene/Insert
  Gene/Insert name: HELP-SIINFEKL-KDEL
  Species: Synthetic
  Insert size (bp): 378
  Promoter: CMV promoter
  Cloning method: Gibson Cloning
  Sequencing primers: 5′ CGCAAATGGGCGGTAGGCGTG
Terms and licenses: Academic/Nonprofit Terms; Industry Terms: Not Available to Industry
How to cite: pVAX-Help-SIINFEKL was a gift from Ton Schumacher (Addgene plasmid # 141350 ; http://n2t.net/addgene:141350 ; RRID:Addgene_141350)
